Addgene plasmid #187640: pLX304-EV-IRES-GFP
Purpose: Empty Vector control modified to express GFP
Depositing lab: William Kaelin. Depositing organization: Dana-Farber Cancer Institute. Publication: HIF-independent synthetic lethality between CDK4/6 inhibition and VHL loss across species. Nicholson HE, Tariq Z, Housden BE, Jennings RB, Stransky LA, Perrimon N, Signoretti S, Kaelin WG Jr. Sci Signal. 2019 Oct 1;12(601). pii: 12/601/eaay0482. doi: 10.1126/scisignal.aay0482. PubMed 31575731.
Backbone
  Vector backbone: pLX304-gate-IRES-GFP
  Backbone manufacturer: Gift from V. Koduri
  Modifications to backbone: Modified to express GFP
  Vector type: Mammalian Expression, Lentiviral
  Selectable markers: Blasticidin
Growth in bacteria
  Bacterial resistance: Ampicillin, 100 μg/mL
  Growth temperature: 30°C
  Growth strain: NEB Stable
  Copy number: High Copy
Gene/Insert
  Gene/Insert name: EV (alt name: Empty Vector)
Terms and licenses: Academic/Nonprofit Terms; Industry Terms: Not Available to Industry
How to cite: pLX304-EV-IRES-GFP was a gift from William Kaelin (Addgene plasmid # 187640 ; http://n2t.net/addgene:187640 ; RRID:Addgene_187640)
