[The description below was written by a language model from this plasmid's Addgene catalogue record and pLannotate feature annotations shown in this document.]
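Description:
pLX304-EV-IRES-GFP is a lentiviral mammalian expression plasmid built on the pLX304-gate-IRES-GFP backbone and intended as an empty-vector control that still marks transduced cells with GFP. It is a 9,116 nt construct propagated in E. coli through a high-copy ColE1/pUC-type origin with ampicillin resistance (AmpR). An f1 origin, an SV40 origin and remnants of lac and T7/T3 cloning-vector sequence are also annotated in the bacterial backbone.

The viral portion has a third-generation, self-inactivating layout. An RSV promoter fused to a truncated HIV-1 5' LTR drives production of the genomic RNA, followed by the Ψ packaging signal with a partial gag sequence, the RRE for Rev-dependent nuclear export, a cPPT/CTS, and a ΔU3 3' LTR that disables LTR promoter activity after integration, with an SV40 poly(A) signal downstream. Two internal cassettes lie between the LTRs. A human PGK promoter drives blasticidin S deaminase for selection of transduced mammalian cells. A CMV enhancer/promoter drives the expression cassette, where the attB1 and attB2 Gateway recombination sites sit only a short distance apart, consistent with no gene of interest being present. These are followed by a V5 epitope tag sequence, an EMCV IRES and EGFP, so that GFP is translated from the CMV transcript by internal ribosome entry. A WPRE after EGFP enhances transcript processing and expression.

The plasmid serves as the matched negative control for pLX304-IRES-GFP vectors carrying an open reading frame, allowing blasticidin selection and fluorescence-based tracking or sorting of control cells. The associated publication concerns synthetic lethality between CDK4/6 inhibition and VHL loss.
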