Features (pLannotate 1.2.2; 33 found; start..end, strand, type, name):
     66..369     +  enhancer       CMV enhancer: human cytomegalovirus immediate early enhancer
    370..573     +  promoter       CMV promoter: human cytomegalovirus (CMV) immediate early promoter
    596..620     +  protein_bind   attB1: mutant version of attB; recombination site for the Gateway® BP reaction BP Clonase™
    686..710     -  protein_bind   attB2: mutant version of attB; recombination site for the Gateway® BP reaction BP Clonase™
    712..753     +  CDS            V5 tag: epitope tag from simian virus 5
    782..798     -  promoter       chicken β-actin promoter (fragment): contains a 21-bp deletion relative to the standard chicken β-actin promoter
    906..1368    +  misc_feature   IRES: internal ribosome entry site (IRES) of the encephalomyocarditis virus (EMCV)
   1382..2101    +  CDS            EGFP: the original enhanced GFP (Yang et al., 1996) mammalian codon-optimized
   2124..2712    +  misc_feature   WPRE: woodchuck hepatitis virus posttranscriptional regulatory element
   2763..2782    +  misc_feature   cPPT/CTS (fragment): central polypurine tract and central termination sequence of HIV-1
   2784..3017    +  LTR            3' LTR (ΔU3): self-inactivating 3' long terminal repeat (LTR) from HIV-1
   3095..3216    +  polyA_signal   SV40 poly(A) signal: SV40 polyadenylation signal
   3256..3391    +  rep_origin     SV40 ori: SV40 origin of replication
   3412..3430    -  promoter       T7 promoter: promoter for bacteriophage T7 RNA polymerase
   3438..3593    +  CDS            lacZα (fragment): LacZα fragment of β-galactosidase; lacZ fragment
   3598..4026    +  rep_origin     f1 ori (sequence partly withheld): f1 bacteriophage origin of replication; arrow indicates direction of (+) strand synthesis
   4079..4183    +  promoter       AmpR promoter: bla
   4184..5044    +  CDS            AmpR: β-lactamase; bla; confers resistance to ampicillin, carbenicillin, and related antibiotics
   5215..5803    +  rep_origin     ori: high-copy-number ColE1/pMB1/pBR322/pUC origin of replication
   5986..6078    +  CDS            lacI (fragment): lac repressor; lacI; The lac repressor binds to the lac operator to inhibit transcription in E. coli. This inhibition can be relieved by adding lactose or isopropyl-β-D-thiogalactopyranoside (IPTG).
   6091..6112    +  protein_bind   CAP binding site: CAP binding activates transcription in the presence of cAMP. E. coli catabolite activator protein
   6127..6157    +  promoter       lac promoter: promoter for the E. coli lac operon
   6165..6181    +  protein_bind   lac operator: The lac repressor binds to the lac operator to inhibit transcription in E. coli. This inhibition can be relieved by adding lactose or isopropyl-β-D-thiogalactopyranoside (IPTG). lac repressor encoded by lacI
   6226..6244    +  promoter       T3 promoter: promoter for bacteriophage T3 RNA polymerase
   6272..6498    +  promoter       RSV promoter: Rous sarcoma virus enhancer/promoter
   6499..6679    +  LTR            5' LTR (truncated): truncated 5' long terminal repeat (LTR) from HIV-1
   6726..6851    +  misc_feature   HIV-1 Ψ: packaging signal of human immunodeficiency virus type 1
   6835..7198    +  CDS            HIV-1 gag (fragment): gag protein from human immunodeficiency virus 1; gag
   7344..7577    +  misc_feature   RRE: The Rev response element (RRE) of HIV-1 allows for Rev-dependent mRNA export from the nucleus to the cytoplasm.
   7954..7980    +  CDS            Rev (fragment): human immunodeficiency virus 1 (HIV-1) Rev protein; rev; enhances nuclear export of unspliced and incompletely spliced viral mRNAs
   7981..8481    +  promoter       hPGK promoter: human phosphoglycerate kinase 1 promoter
   8493..8888    +  CDS            BSD: blasticidin S deaminase; Aspergillus terreus BSD; confers resistance to blasticidin
   8948..9065    +  misc_feature   cPPT/CTS: central polypurine tract and central termination sequence of HIV-1
>Addgene plasmid #187640 | pLX304-EV-IRES-GFP | addgene full sequence | sequence record 382600 | Addgene NGS Result
GCCCGGGGTTATTAATAGTAATCAATTACGGGGTCATTAGTTCATAGCCCATATATGGAGTTCCGCGTTA
CATAACTTACGGTAAATGGCCCGCCTGGCTGACCGCCCAACGACCCCCGCCCATTGACGTCAATAATGAC
GTATGTTCCCATAGTAACGCCAATAGGGACTTTCCATTGACGTCAATGGGTGGAGTATTTACGGTAAACT
GCCCACTTGGCAGTACATCAAGTGTATCATATGCCAAGTACGCCCCCTATTGACGTCAATGACGGTAAAT
GGCCCGCCTGGCATTATGCCCAGTACATGACCTTATGGGACTTTCCTACTTGGCAGTACATCTACGTATT
AGTCATCGCTATTACCATGGTGATGCGGTTTTGGCAGTACATCAATGGGCGTGGATAGCGGTTTGACTCA
CGGGGATTTCCAAGTCTCCACCCCATTGACGTCAATGGGAGTTTGTTTTGGCACCAAAATCAACGGGACT
TTCCAAAATGTCGTAACAACTCCGCCCCATTGACGCAAATGGGCGGTAGGCGTGTACGGTGGGAGGTCTA
TATAAGCAGAGCTCTCTGGCTAACTGTCGGGATCAACAAGTTTGTACAAAAAAGCAGGCTTTAAAGGAAC
CAATTCAGTCGACTGGATCCGGTACCGAATTCGCGGCCGCACTCGAGATATCTAGACCCAGCTTTCTTGT
ACAAAGTGGTTGGTAAGCCTATCCCTAACCCTCTCCTCGGTCTCGATTCTACGTAGTAATGAGCTAGCCG
CTACGTAAATTCCGCCCCCCCCCCCCCCTCTCCCTCCCCCCCCCCTAACGTTACTGGCCGAAGCCGCTTG
GAATAAGGCCGGTGTGCGTTTGTCTATATGTTATTTTCCACCATATTGCCGTCTTTTGGCAATGTGAGGG
CCCGGAAACCTGGCCCTGTCTTCTTGACGAGCATTCCTAGGGGTCTTTCCCCTCTCGCCAAAGGAATGCA
AGGTCTGTTGAATGTCGTGAAGGAAGCAGTTCCTCTGGAAGCTTCTTGAAGACAAACAACGTCTGTAGCG
ACCCTTTGCAGGCAGCGGAACCCCCCACCTGGCGACAGGTGCCTCTGCGGCCAAAAGCCACGTGTATAAG
ATACACCTGCAAAGGCGGCACAACCCCAGTGCCACGTTGTGAGTTGGATAGTTGTGGAAAGAGTCAAATG
GCTCTCCTCAAGCGTATTCAACAAGGGGCTGAAGGATGCCCAGAAGGTACCCCATTGTATGGGATCTGAT
CTGGGGCCTCGGTGCACATGCTTTACATGTGTTTAGTCGAGGTTAAAAAAACGTCTAGGCCCCCCGAACC
ACGGGGACGTGGTTTTCCTTTGAAAAACACGATGATAATATGGCCACAACCATGGTGAGCAAGGGCGAGG
AGCTGTTCACCGGGGTGGTGCCCATCCTGGTCGAGCTGGACGGCGACGTAAACGGCCACAAGTTCAGCGT
GTCCGGCGAGGGCGAGGGCGATGCCACCTACGGCAAGCTGACCCTGAAGTTCATCTGCACCACCGGCAAG
CTGCCCGTGCCCTGGCCCACCCTCGTGACCACCCTGACCTACGGCGTGCAGTGCTTCAGCCGCTACCCCG
ACCACATGAAGCAGCACGACTTCTTCAAGTCCGCCATGCCCGAAGGCTACGTCCAGGAGCGCACCATCTT
CTTCAAGGACGACGGCAACTACAAGACCCGCGCCGAGGTGAAGTTCGAGGGCGACACCCTGGTGAACCGC
ATCGAGCTGAAGGGCATCGACTTCAAGGAGGACGGCAACATCCTGGGGCACAAGCTGGAGTACAACTACA
ACAGCCACAACGTCTATATCATGGCCGACAAGCAGAAGAACGGCATCAAGGTGAACTTCAAGATCCGCCA
CAACATCGAGGACGGCAGCGTGCAGCTCGCCGACCACTACCAGCAGAACACCCCCATCGGCGACGGCCCC
GTGCTGCTGCCCGACAACCACTACCTGAGCACCCAGTCCGCCCTGAGCAAAGACCCCAACGAGAAGCGCG
ATCACATGGTCCTGCTGGAGTTCGTGACCGCCGCCGGGATCACTCTCGGCATGGACGAGCTGTACAAGTA
AACCGGTGGCGCGTTAAGTCGACAATCAACCTCTGGATTACAAAATTTGTGAAAGATTGACTGGTATTCT
TAACTATGTTGCTCCTTTTACGCTATGTGGATACGCTGCTTTAATGCCTTTGTATCATGCTATTGCTTCC
CGTATGGCTTTCATTTTCTCCTCCTTGTATAAATCCTGGTTGCTGTCTCTTTATGAGGAGTTGTGGCCCG
TTGTCAGGCAACGTGGCGTGGTGTGCACTGTGTTTGCTGACGCAACCCCCACTGGTTGGGGCATTGCCAC
CACCTGTCAGCTCCTTTCCGGGACTTTCGCTTTCCCCCTCCCTATTGCCACGGCGGAACTCATCGCCGCC
TGCCTTGCCCGCTGCTGGACAGGGGCTCGGCTGTTGGGCACTGACAATTCCGTGGTGTTGTCGGGGAAAT
CATCGTCCTTTCCTTGGCTGCTCGCCTGTGTTGCCACCTGGATTCTGCGCGGGACGTCCTTCTGCTACGT
CCCTTCGGCCCTCAATCCAGCGGACCTTCCTTCCCGCGGCCTGCTGCCGGCTCTGCGGCCTCTTCCGCGT
CTTCGCCTTCGCCCTCAGACGAGTCGGATCTCCCTTTGGGCCGCCTCCCCGCGTCGACTTTAAGACCAAT
GACTTACAAGGCAGCTGTAGATCTTAGCCACTTTTTAAAAGAAAAGGGGGGACTGGAAGGGCTAATTCAC
TCCCAACGAAGACAAGATCTGCTTTTTGCTTGTACTGGGTCTCTCTGGTTAGACCAGATCTGAGCCTGGG
AGCTCTCTGGCTAACTAGGGAACCCACTGCTTAAGCCTCAATAAAGCTTGCCTTGAGTGCTTCAAGTAGT
GTGTGCCCGTCTGTTGTGTGACTCTGGTAACTAGAGATCCCTCAGACCCTTTTAGTCAGTGTGGAAAATC
TCTAGCAGTACGTATAGTAGTTCATGTCATCTTATTATTCAGTATTTATAACTTGCAAAGAAATGAATAT
CAGAGAGTGAGAGGAACTTGTTTATTGCAGCTTATAATGGTTACAAATAAAGCAATAGCATCACAAATTT
CACAAATAAAGCATTTTTTTCACTGCATTCTAGTTGTGGTTTGTCCAAACTCATCAATGTATCTTATCAT
GTCTGGCTCTAGCTATCCCGCCCCTAACTCCGCCCATCCCGCCCCTAACTCCGCCCAGTTCCGCCCATTC
TCCGCCCCATGGCTGACTAATTTTTTTTATTTATGCAGAGGCCGAGGCCGCCTCGGCCTCTGAGCTATTC
CAGAAGTAGTGAGGAGGCTTTTTTGGAGGCCTAGGGACGTACCCAATTCGCCCTATAGTGAGTCGTATTA
CGCGCGCTCACTGGCCGTCGTTTTACAACGTCGTGACTGGGAAAACCCTGGCGTTACCCAACTTAATCGC
CTTGCAGCACATCCCCCTTTCGCCAGCTGGCGTAATAGCGAAGAGGCCCGCACCGATCGCCCTTCCCAAC
AGTTGCGCAGCCTGAATGGCGAATGGG
[124 nt withheld, positions 3598-3721]
C
[91 nt withheld, positions 3723-3813]
A
[49 nt withheld, positions 3815-3863]
CCTTTGACGTTGGAGTCCACGTTCTTT
[37 nt withheld, positions 3891-3927]
ACCCTATCTCGGTCTATTCTTTTGATTTATAAGGGATTTTGCCGATTTCGGCCTATTGGTTAAAAAATGA
GCTGATTTAACAAAAATTTAACGCGAATTTTAACAAAATATTAACGCTTACAATTTAGGTGGCACTTTTC
GGGGAAATGTGCGCGGAACCCCTATTTGTTTATTTTTCTAAATACATTCAAATATGTATCCGCTCATGAG
ACAATAACCCTGATAAATGCTTCAATAATATTGAAAAAGGAAGAGTATGAGTATTCAACATTTCCGTGTC
GCCCTTATTCCCTTTTTTGCGGCATTTTGCCTTCCTGTTTTTGCTCACCCAGAAACGCTGGTGAAAGTAA
AAGATGCTGAAGATCAGTTGGGTGCACGAGTGGGTTACATCGAACTGGATCTCAACAGCGGTAAGATCCT
TGAGAGTTTTCGCCCCGAAGAACGTTTTCCAATGATGAGCACTTTTAAAGTTCTGCTATGTGGCGCGGTA
TTATCCCGTATTGACGCCGGGCAAGAGCAACTCGGTCGCCGCATACACTATTCTCAGAATGACTTGGTTG
AGTACTCACCAGTCACAGAAAAGCATCTTACGGATGGCATGACAGTAAGAGAATTATGCAGTGCTGCCAT
AACCATGAGTGATAACACTGCGGCCAACTTACTTCTGACAACGATCGGAGGACCGAAGGAGCTAACCGCT
TTTTTGCACAACATGGGGGATCATGTAACTCGCCTTGATCGTTGGGAACCGGAGCTGAATGAAGCCATAC
CAAACGACGAGCGTGACACCACGATGCCTGTAGCAATGGCAACAACGTTGCGCAAACTATTAACTGGCGA
ACTACTTACTCTAGCTTCCCGGCAACAATTAATAGACTGGATGGAGGCGGATAAAGTTGCAGGACCACTT
CTGCGCTCGGCCCTTCCGGCTGGCTGGTTTATTGCTGATAAATCTGGAGCCGGTGAGCGTGGGTCTCGCG
GTATCATTGCAGCACTGGGGCCAGATGGTAAGCCCTCCCGTATCGTAGTTATCTACACGACGGGGAGTCA
GGCAACTATGGATGAACGAAATAGACAGATCGCTGAGATAGGTGCCTCACTGATTAAGCATTGGTAACTG
TCAGACCAAGTTTACTCATATATACTTTAGATTGATTTAAAACTTCATTTTTAATTTAAAAGGATCTAGG
TGAAGATCCTTTTTGATAATCTCATGACCAAAATCCCTTAACGTGAGTTTTCGTTCCACTGAGCGTCAGA
CCCCGTAGAAAAGATCAAAGGATCTTCTTGAGATCCTTTTTTTCTGCGCGTAATCTGCTGCTTGCAAACA
AAAAAACCACCGCTACCAGCGGTGGTTTGTTTGCCGGATCAAGAGCTACCAACTCTTTTTCCGAAGGTAA
CTGGCTTCAGCAGAGCGCAGATACCAAATACTGTTCTTCTAGTGTAGCCGTAGTTAGGCCACCACTTCAA
GAACTCTGTAGCACCGCCTACATACCTCGCTCTGCTAATCCTGTTACCAGTGGCTGCTGCCAGTGGCGAT
AAGTCGTGTCTTACCGGGTTGGACTCAAGACGATAGTTACCGGATAAGGCGCAGCGGTCGGGCTGAACGG
GGGGTTCGTGCACACAGCCCAGCTTGGAGCGAACGACCTACACCGAACTGAGATACCTACAGCGTGAGCT
ATGAGAAAGCGCCACGCTTCCCGAAGGGAGAAAGGCGGACAGGTATCCGGTAAGCGGCAGGGTCGGAACA
GGAGAGCGCACGAGGGAGCTTCCAGGGGGAAACGCCTGGTATCTTTATAGTCCTGTCGGGTTTCGCCACC
TCTGACTTGAGCGTCGATTTTTGTGATGCTCGTCAGGGGGGCGGAGCCTATGGAAAAACGCCAGCAACGC
GGCCTTTTTACGGTTCCTGGCCTTTTGCTGGCCTTTTGCTCACATGTTCTTTCCTGCGTTATCCCCTGAT
TCTGTGGATAACCGTATTACCGCCTTTGAGTGAGCTGATACCGCTCGCCGCAGCCGAACGACCGAGCGCA
GCGAGTCAGTGAGCGAGGAAGCGGAAGAGCGCCCAATACGCAAACCGCCTCTCCCCGCGCGTTGGCCGAT
TCATTAATGCAGCTGGCACGACAGGTTTCCCGACTGGAAAGCGGGCAGTGAGCGCAACGCAATTAATGTG
AGTTAGCTCACTCATTAGGCACCCCAGGCTTTACACTTTATGCTTCCGGCTCGTATGTTGTGTGGAATTG
TGAGCGGATAACAATTTCACACAGGAAACAGCTATGACCATGATTACGCCAAGCGCGCAATTAACCCTCA
CTAAAGGGAACAAAAGCTGGAGCTGCAAGCTTAATGTAGTCTTATGCAATACTCTTGTAGTCTTGCAACA
TGGTAACGATGAGTTAGCAACATGCCTTACAAGGAGAGAAAAAGCACCGTGCATGCCGATTGGTGGAAGT
AAGGTGGTACGATCGTGCCTTATTAGGAAGGCAACAGACGGGTCTGACATGGATTGGACGAACCACTGAA
TTGCCGCATTGCAGAGATATTGTATTTAAGTGCCTAGCTCGATACATAAACGGGTCTCTCTGGTTAGACC
AGATCTGAGCCTGGGAGCTCTCTGGCTAACTAGGGAACCCACTGCTTAAGCCTCAATAAAGCTTGCCTTG
AGTGCTTCAAGTAGTGTGTGCCCGTCTGTTGTGTGACTCTGGTAACTAGAGATCCCTCAGACCCTTTTAG
TCAGTGTGGAAAATCTCTAGCAGTGGCGCCCGAACAGGGACTTGAAAGCGAAAGGGAAACCAGAGGAGCT
CTCTCGACGCAGGACTCGGCTTGCTGAAGCGCGCACGGCAAGAGGCGAGGGGCGGCGACTGGTGAGTACG
CCAAAAATTTTGACTAGCGGAGGCTAGAAGGAGAGAGATGGGTGCGAGAGCGTCAGTATTAAGCGGGGGA
GAATTAGATCGCGATGGGAAAAAATTCGGTTAAGGCCAGGGGGAAAGAAAAAATATAAATTAAAACATAT
AGTATGGGCAAGCAGGGAGCTAGAACGATTCGCAGTTAATCCTGGCCTGTTAGAAACATCAGAAGGCTGT
AGACAAATACTGGGACAGCTACAACCATCCCTTCAGACAGGATCAGAAGAACTTAGATCATTATATAATA
CAGTAGCAACCCTCTATTGTGTGCATCAAAGGATAGAGATAAAAGACACCAAGGAAGCTTTAGACAAGAT
AGAGGAAGAGCAAAACAAAAGTAAGACCACCGCACAGCAAGCGGCCGCTGATCTTCAGACCTGGAGGAGG
AGATATGAGGGACAATTGGAGAAGTGAATTATATAAATATAAAGTAGTAAAAATTGAACCATTAGGAGTA
GCACCCACCAAGGCAAAGAGAAGAGTGGTGCAGAGAGAAAAAAGAGCAGTGGGAATAGGAGCTTTGTTCC
TTGGGTTCTTGGGAGCAGCAGGAAGCACTATGGGCGCAGCGTCAATGACGCTGACGGTACAGGCCAGACA
ATTATTGTCTGGTATAGTGCAGCAGCAGAACAATTTGCTGAGGGCTATTGAGGCGCAACAGCATCTGTTG
CAACTCACAGTCTGGGGCATCAAGCAGCTCCAGGCAAGAATCCTGGCTGTGGAAAGATACCTAAAGGATC
AACAGCTCCTGGGGATTTGGGGTTGCTCTGGAAAACTCATTTGCACCACTGCTGTGCCTTGGAATGCTAG
TTGGAGTAATAAATCTCTGGAACAGATTTGGAATCACACGACCTGGATGGAGTGGGACAGAGAAATTAAC
AATTACACAAGCTTAATACACTCCTTAATTGAAGAATCGCAAAACCAGCAAGAAAAGAATGAACAAGAAT
TATTGGAATTAGATAAATGGGCAAGTTTGTGGAATTGGTTTAACATAACAAATTGGCTGTGGTATATAAA
ATTATTCATAATGATAGTAGGAGGCTTGGTAGGTTTAAGAATAGTTTTTGCTGTACTTTCTATAGTGAAT
AGAGTTAGGCAGGGATATTCACCATTATCGTTTCAGACCCACCTCCCAACCCCGAGGGGACCCTTGCGCC
TTTTCCAAGGCAGCCCTGGGTTTGCGCAGGGACGCGGCTGCTCTGGGCGTGGTTCCGGGAAACGCAGCGG
CGCCGACCCTGGGTCTCGCACATTCTTCACGTCCGTTCGCAGCGTCACCCGGATCTTCGCCGCTACCCTT
GTGGGCCCCCCGGCGACGCTTCCTGCTCCGCCCCTAAGTCGGGAAGGTTCCTTGCGGTTCGCGGCGTGCC
GGACGTGACAAACGGAAGCCGCACGTCTCACTAGTACCCTCGCAGACGGACAGCGCCAGGGAGCAATGGC
AGCGCGCCGACCGCGATGGGCTGTGGCCAATAGCGGCTGCTCAGCAGGGCGCGCCGAGAGCAGCGGCCGG
GAAGGGGCGGTGCGGGAGGCGGGGTGTGGGGCGGTAGTGTGGGCCCTGTTCCTGCCCGCGCGGTGTTCCG
CATTCTGCAAGCCTCCGGAGCGCACGTCGGCAGTCGGCTCCCTCGTTGACCGAATCACCGACCTCTCTCC
CCAGGGGGTACCACCATGGCCAAGCCTTTGTCTCAAGAAGAATCCACCCTCATTGAAAGAGCAACGGCTA
CAATCAACAGCATCCCCATCTCTGAAGACTACAGCGTCGCCAGCGCAGCTCTCTCTAGCGACGGCCGCAT
CTTCACTGGTGTCAATGTATATCATTTTACTGGGGGACCTTGTGCAGAACTCGTGGTGCTGGGCACTGCT
GCTGCTGCGGCAGCTGGCAACCTGACTTGTATCGTCGCGATCGGAAATGAGAACAGGGGCATCTTGAGCC
CCTGCGGACGGTGCCGACAGGTGCTTCTCGATCTGCATCCTGGGATCAAAGCCATAGTGAAGGACAGTGA
TGGACAGCCGACGGCAGTTGGGATTCGTGAATTGCTGCCCTCTGGTTATGTGTGGGAGGGCCTGCAGCTG
CAGTAGTAAGAATTCTAGATCTTGAGACAAATGGCAGTATTCATCCACAATTTTAAAAGAAAAGGGGGGA
TTGGGGGGTACAGTGCAGGGGAAAGAATAGTAGACATAATAGCAACAGACATACAAACTAAAGAATTACA
AAAACAAATTACAAAAATTCAAAATTTTCGGGTTTATTACAGGGACAGCAGAGATCCACTTTGGCGCCGG
CTCGAGGGG
